>Addgene plasmid #170722 | pDONR207-MUM2sp-PelA | addgene full sequence | sequence record 345737 | Addgene NGS Result
CTTTCCTGCGTTATCCCCTGATTCTGTGGATAACCGTATTACCGCTAGCCAGGAAGAGTTTGTAGAAACG
CAAAAAGGCCATCCGTCAGGATGGCCTTCTGCTTAGTTTGATGCCTGGCAGTTTATGGCGGGCGTCCTGC
CCGCCACCCTCCGGGCCGTTGCTTCACAACGTTCAAATCCGCTCCCGGCGGATTTGTCCTACTCAGGAGA
GCGTTCACCGACAAACAACAGATAAAACGAAAGGCCCAGTCTTCCGACTGAGCCTTTCGTTTTATTTGAT
GCCTGGCAGTTCCCTACTCTCGCGTTAACGCTAGCATGGATCTCGGGCCCCAAATAATGATTTTATTTTG
ACTGATAGTGACCTGTTCGTTGCAACAAATTGATGAGCAATGCTTTTTTATAATGCCAACTTTGTACAAA
AAAGCAGGCTATGGAGATGGGTCGTCTGGTCTTCGGGTTGTGTTTGATTCTTATTGTGGGTACGTTTCTT
GAATTCTCCGGCGGTGCTACGGCGGCACTAGTGGTCTCCGTCAGCGGCTCGGCCGAGGGTTTCGCCAAGG
GTGTGACCGGCGGTGGTAGTGCCACAGCCGTCTACCCAGACACCATCGACGAGCTGGTCTCGTACCTGGG
AGACGACGAGGCCCGCGTCATTGTCCTCTCTAAGACCTTCGACTTCACCGACAGTGAAGGCACGACCACC
GAAACCGGTTGCGCACCTTGGGGCACCGACGCGGCGTGCCAGGTCGCGATTAACCAGAATGACTGGTGCA
CAAACTACCAGCCTGACGCTCCCTCCGTCTCGGTGACCTACGACAATGCCGGAACCCTCGGTATCACCGT
TAACTCGGACAAAACGCTTATCGGCGAGGGCTCCGCCGGTGTGATCAAGGGCAAGGGTCTGCGCCTTGTT
AGCGGAACCAGCAATGTCATCATCCAAAACATCGCCATTACTGATATCAACCCCAAGTACGTCTGGGGAG
GTGACGCCATCACTCTGAACGACGTGGATATGGTCTGGATCGACCACGTTACTACCGCTCGCATTGCTCG
TCAGCACATCGTCCTCGGCACCGAAGCCGACAACCGCGTGACCATCTCCAACTCGTTCATCAACGGTGAA
TCCGACTACTCGGCCACTTGCGATGGTTACCACTACTGGGGTATCTACCTCGACGGCTCCAGCGACATGG
TCACCATGAAGGGCAACTACATCTACCACACCAGCGGTCGTAGTCCCAAGGTCCAGGGTAACACTCTGCT
GCACGCTGTCAACAACTACTGGCACGACAACTCTGATCACGCCTTCGAGATCGGTGAGGGTGCCTACGTG
CTCGCTGAAGGAAACGTTTTCCAGAACATCCCCACCGTGGCCGAGGACCCCATTGAGGGTGAGCTCTTCG
CTTCTCCCTCCGAATCTGCCAACGAGGTTTGCTCGACTTACCTTGGCCGTGTTTGCGAGCTCAACGGGTT
CGGCAGCTCTGGCACCTTCAACCAGGCCGACACCGATTTCCTCAGCAAGTTCGAGGGCAAGAACATCGCA
TCCGCCGACTCCTACAGCAGCGTCGCTTCTAGTGTCGCCTCTTCTGCCGGTAACACCCTTGGACGTCCTT
ACCCAGCTTTCTTGTACAAAGTTGGCATTATAAGAAAGCATTGCTTATCAATTTGTTGCAACGAACAGGT
CACTATCAGTCAAAATAAAATCATTATTTGCCATCCAGCTGCAGCTCTGGCCCGTGTCTCAAAATCTCTG
ATGTTACATTGCACAAGATAAAAATATATCATCATGAACAATAAAACTGTCTGCTTACATAAACAGTAAT
ACAAGGGGTGTTATGAGCCATATTCAACGGGAAACGTCGAGGCCGCGATTAAATTCCAACATGGATGCTG
ATTTATATGGGTATAAATGGGCTCGCGATAATGTCGGGCAATCAGGTGCGACAATCTATCGCTTGTATGG
GAAGCCCGATGCGCCAGAGTTGTTTCTGAAACATGGCAAAGGTAGCGTTGCCAATGATGTTACAGATGAG
ATGGTCAGACTAAACTGGCTGACGGAATTTATGCCTCTTCCGACCATCAAGCATTTTATCCGTACTCCTG
ATGATGCATGGTTACTCACCACTGCGATCCCCGGAAAAACAGCATTCCAGGTATTAGAAGAATATCCTGA
TTCAGGTGAAAATATTGTTGATGCGCTGGCAGTGTTCCTGCGCCGGTTGCATTCGATTCCTGTTTGTAAT
TGTCCTTTTAACAGCGATCGCGTATTTCGTCTCGCTCAGGCGCAATCACGAATGAATAACGGTTTGGTTG
ATGCGAGTGATTTTGATGACGAGCGTAATGGCTGGCCTGTTGAACAAGTCTGGAAAGAAATGCATAAACT
TTTGCCATTCTCACCGGATTCAGTCGTCACTCATGGTGATTTCTCACTTGATAACCTTATTTTTGACGAG
GGGAAATTAGGCCGGGAAGCCGATCTCGGCTTGAACGAATTGTTAGGTGGCGGTACTTGGGTCGATATCA
AAGTGCATCACTTCTTCCCGTATGCCCAACTTTGTATAGAGAGCCACTGCGGGATCGTCACCGTAATCTG
CTTGCACGTAGATCACATAAGCACCAAGCGCGTTGGCCTCATGCTTGAGGAGATTGATGAGCGCGGTGGC
AATGCCCTGCCTCCGGTGCTCGCCGGAGACTGCGAGATCATAGATATAGATCTCACTACGCGGCTGCTCA
AACTTGGGCAGAACGTAAGCCGCGAGAGCGCCAACAACCGCTTCTTGGTCGAAGGCAGCAAGCGCGATGA
ATGTCTTACTACGGAGCAAGTTCCCGAGGTAATCGGAGTCCGGCTGATGTTGGGAGTAGGTGGCTACGTC
TCCGAACTCACGACCGAAAAGATCAAGAGCAGCCCGCATGGATTTGACTTGGTCAGGGCCGAGCCTACAT
GTGCGAATGATGCCCATACTTGAGCCACCTAACTTTGTTTTAGGGCGACTGCCCTGCTGCGTAACATCGT
TGCTGCTGCGTAACATCGTTGCTGCTCCATAACATCAAACATCGACCCACGGCGTAACGCGCTTGCTGCT
TGGATGCCCGAGGCATAGACTGTACAAAAAAACAGTCATAACAAGCCATGAAAACCGCCACTGCGCCGTT
ACCACCGCTGCGTTCGGTCAAGGTTCTGGACCAGTTGCGTGAGCGCATACGCTACTTGCATTACAGTTTA
CGAACCGAACAGGCTTATGTCAACTGGGTTCGTGCCTTCATCCGTTTCCACGGTGTGCGTCACCCGGCAA
CCTTGGGCAGCAGCGAAGTCGAGGCATTTCTGTCCTGGCTGGCGAACGAGCGCAAGGTTTCGGTCTCCAC
GCATCGTCAGGCATTGGCGGCCTTGCTGTTCTTCTACGGCAAGGTGCTGTGCACGGATCTGCCCTGGCTT
CAGGAGATCGGAAGACCTCGGCCGTCGCGGCGCTTGCCGGTGGTGCTGACCCCGGATGAAGTGGTTCGCA
TCCTCGGTTTTCTGGAAGGCGAGCATCGTTTGTTCGCCCAGGACTCTAGCTATAGTTCTAGTGGTTGGCT
ACTAATAGGTTGTATTGATGTTGGACGAGTCGGAATCGCAGACCGATACCAGGATCTTGCCATCCTATGG
AACTGCCTCGGTGAGTTTTCTCCTTCATTACAGAAACGGCTTTTTCAAAAATATGGTATTGATAATCCTG
ATATGAATAAATTGCAGTTTCATTTGATGCTCGATGAGTTTTTCTAATCAGAATTGGTTAATTGGTTGTA
ACACTGGCAGAGCATTACGCTGACTTGACGGGACGGCGCAAGCTCATGACCAAAATCCCTTAACGTGAGT
TTTCGTTCCACTGAGCGTCAGACCCCGTAGAAAAGATCAAAGGATCTTCTTGAGATCCTTTTTTTCTGCG
CGTAATCTGCTGCTTGCAAACAAAAAAACCACCGCTACCAGCGGTGGTTTGTTTGCCGGATCAAGAGCTA
CCAACTCTTTTTCCGAAGGTAACTGGCTTCAGCAGAGCGCAGATACCAAATACTGTTCTTCTAGTGTAGC
CGTAGTTAGGCCACCACTTCAAGAACTCTGTAGCACCGCCTACATACCTCGCTCTGCTAATCCTGTTACC
AGTGGCTGCTGCCAGTGGCGATAAGTCGTGTCTTACCGGGTTGGACTCAAGACGATAGTTACCGGATAAG
GCGCAGCGGTCGGGCTGAACGGGGGGTTCGTGCACACAGCCCAGCTTGGAGCGAACGACCTACACCGAAC
TGAGATACCTACAGCGTGAGCTATGAGAAAGCGCCACGCTTCCCGAAGGGAGAAAGGCGGACAGGTATCC
GGTAAGCGGCAGGGTCGGAACAGGAGAGCGCACGAGGGAGCTTCCAGGGGGAAACGCCTGGTATCTTTAT
AGTCCTGTCGGGTTTCGCCACCTCTGACTTGAGCGTCGATTTTTGTGATGCTCGTCAGGGGGGCGGAGCC
TATGGAAAAACGCCAGCAACGCGGCCTTTTTACGGTTCCTGGCCTTTTGCTGGCCTTTTGCTCACATGTT
Features (pLannotate 1.2.2; 13 found; start..end, strand, type, name):
      1..46      +  rep_origin     RSF ori (fragment): Plasmids containing the RSF 1030 origin of replication can be propagated in E. coli cells that contain additional plasmids with compatible origins.
     73..100     -  terminator     rrnB T2 terminator: transcription terminator T2 from the E. coli rrnB gene
    232..275     +  terminator     rrnB T1 terminator: Escherichia coli rrnB; transcription terminator T1 from the E. coli rrnB gene
    331..430     +  protein_bind   attL1: mutant version of attL; recombination site for the Gateway® LR reaction LR Clonase™
    431..517     +  CDS            BGAL6 (fragment): BGAL6_ARATH - Experimental evidence at transcript level: Swiss-Prot protein existence level 2. From Arabidopsis thaliana (Mouse-ear cress).
    506..1600    +  CDS            pelA: PELA_EMENI - Experimental evidence at protein level: Swiss-Prot protein existence level 1. Pectinolytic enzymes consist of four classes of enzymes: pectin lyase, polygalacturonase, pectin methylesterase and rhamnogalacturonase. Among pectinolytic enzymes, pectin lyase is the most important in depolymerization of pectin, since it cleaves internal glycosidic bonds of highly methylated pectins. From Emericella nidulans (strain FGSC A4 / ATCC 38163 / CBS 112.46 / NRRL 194 / M139) (Aspergillus nidulans).
   1611..1710    -  protein_bind   attL2: mutant version of attL; recombination site for the Gateway® LR reaction LR Clonase™
   1833..2459    +  CDS            KanR (fragment): aminoglycoside phosphotransferase; aph(3')-Ia; confers resistance to kanamycin in bacteria or G418 (Geneticin®) in eukaryotes
   2493..3026    -  CDS            GmR: gentamycin acetyltransferase; aacC1; confers resistance to gentamycin
   3215..3243    -  promoter       Pc promoter: intI1 (promoter lies within the coding sequence); class 1 integron promoter
   3221..3568    -  CDS            YPR2_ECOLX (fragment): Protein predicted: Swiss-Prot protein existence level 4. From Escherichia coli.
   3573..3757    +  CDS            KanR (fragment): aminoglycoside phosphotransferase; aph(3')-Ia; confers resistance to kanamycin in bacteria or G418 (Geneticin®) in eukaryotes
   3900..4488    +  rep_origin     ori: high-copy-number ColE1/pMB1/pBR322/pUC origin of replication
