[The description below was written by a language model from this plasmid's Addgene catalogue record and pLannotate feature annotations shown in this document.]
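Description:
pDONR207-MUM2sp-PelA is a Gateway entry clone built in the Invitrogen pDONR207 backbone and propagated in E. coli. The sequenced plasmid is about 4.55 kb. This is smaller than the empty donor vector, as expected once the donor cassette between the recombination sites has been replaced by an insert. It replicates from a high-copy ColE1/pUC-type origin and is selected with gentamicin through the aacC1 acetyltransferase gene, which is driven by a class 1 integron Pc promoter. The annotation also picks up two disrupted fragments of a kanamycin resistance gene flanking the gentamicin cassette and a short RSF origin fragment. These appear to be non-functional backbone remnants. rrnB T1 and T2 terminators lie upstream of the cloning region and insulate the insert from read-through transcription.

The payload sits between attL1 and attL2. It consists of the 84 bp signal peptide of Arabidopsis thaliana MUM2 (At5g63800, annotated as the beta-galactosidase BGAL6) fused in frame to the coding sequence of pectin lyase A (PelA, AN2331.2) from Aspergillus nidulans, an enzyme that degrades homogalacturonan by cleaving internal glycosidic bonds of highly methylated pectin. The PelA sequence was inserted by restriction cloning between SpeI and AatII sites, both of which are retained. The plant signal peptide is presumably meant to direct the fungal enzyme into the secretory pathway. The entry clone carries no promoter for the fusion, so expression depends on LR recombination into a destination vector. The depositor notes it is intended for three-way MultiSite Gateway assembly, where promoter and other elements come from partner clones. The associated work used in vivo expression of pectin-degrading enzymes to modify seed coat mucilage.
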