Addgene plasmid #170722: pDONR207-MUM2sp-PelA
Purpose: Gateway (Invitrogen) entry clone (pDONR207) containing the MUM2 (At5g63800) signal peptide (84bp) fused in-frame to the coding sequence of the HG degrading enzyme PelA (AN2331.2)
Depositing lab: George Haughn. Depositing organization: University of British Columbia. Publication: Pectin Modification in Seed Coat Mucilage by In Vivo Expression of Rhamnogalacturonan-I- and Homogalacturonan-Degrading Enzymes. McGee R, Dean GH, Wu D, Zhang Y, Mansfield SD, Haughn GW. Plant Cell Physiol. 2021 Jun 1. pii: 6290394. doi: 10.1093/pcp/pcab077. PubMed 34059917.
Backbone
  Vector backbone: pDONR207
  Backbone manufacturer: Invitrogen
  Backbone size w/o insert (bp): 5585
  Total vector size (bp): 4551
  Vector type: Gateway Donor vector / entry clone
Growth in bacteria
  Bacterial resistance: Gentamicin, 10 μg/mL
  Growth temperature: 37°C
  Growth strain: DH5alpha
  Growth instructions: For selection use 7 ug/ml Gentamicin
  Copy number: Unknown
Gene/Insert
  Gene/Insert name: Pectin lyase A (alt names: PelA; AN2331.2; Q5BAU9 (Uniprot))
  Species: Aspergillus nidulans
  Insert size (bp): 1076
  GenBank ID: DQ490478
  Cloning method: Restriction Enzyme; 5′ cloning site SpeI (not destroyed); 3′ cloning site AatII (not destroyed)
  Sequencing primers: 5′ TAACGCTAGCATGGATCTC; 3′ GTAACATCAGAGATTTTGAGACA
Terms and licenses: Academic/Nonprofit Terms; Industry Terms
Depositor comments: For use with Three-way Multi-site Gateway Cloning (Invitrogen).
How to cite: pDONR207-MUM2sp-PelA was a gift from George Haughn (Addgene plasmid # 170722 ; http://n2t.net/addgene:170722 ; RRID:Addgene_170722)
